Addgene plasmid #236980: NanoLuc-hVPS4A Vector
Depositing lab: Promega Corporation.
Backbone
  Vector backbone: pFN31K Nluc CMV-neo Flexi(R) Vector
  Vector type: Mammalian Expression
  Selectable markers: Hygromycin
Growth in bacteria
  Bacterial resistance: Kanamycin, 50 μg/mL
  Growth temperature: 37°C
  Growth strain: DH5alpha
  Copy number: High Copy
Gene/Insert
  Gene/Insert name: hVPS4A
  Species: H. sapiens (human)
  Mutation: None
  Entrez Gene: VPS4A (a.k.a. CIMDAG, SKD1, SKD1A, SKD2, VPS4, VPS4-1)
  Promoter: CMV
  Tag / fusion protein: NanoLuc (R) (N terminal on backbone)
  Cloning method: Other
How to cite: NanoLuc-hVPS4A Vector was a gift from Promega Corporation (Addgene plasmid # 236980 ; http://n2t.net/addgene:236980 ; RRID:Addgene_236980)
