[The description below was written by a language model from this plasmid's Addgene catalogue record and pLannotate feature annotations shown in this document.]
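Description:
NanoLuc-hVPS4A Vector is a mammalian expression plasmid from the Flexi vector family (backbone listed as pFN31K Nluc CMV-neo) that encodes human VPS4A fused at its N terminus to NanoLuc luciferase. It is propagated in E. coli as a high-copy plasmid through a ColE1/pUC-type origin and is selected with kanamycin, conferred by a neo (nptII) coding sequence preceded by the synthetic bacterial EM7 promoter.

The payload is a human codon-optimised Nluc open reading frame followed closely by the full VPS4A coding sequence with no recorded mutation, then a short multiple cloning site remnant and an SV40 polyadenylation signal. The catalogue gives CMV as the promoter. The annotation is less tidy: the CMV enhancer and a larger CMV promoter fragment are called on the reverse strand, pointing towards the EM7-neo unit, while only a small minimal CMV promoter fragment lies directly upstream of the fusion in the forward orientation. How these elements divide their activity is therefore not clear from the table alone. An SP6 promoter just before Nluc would permit in vitro transcription of the fusion.

A separate cassette places the hygromycin phosphotransferase gene (hph) under the SV40 enhancer/early promoter with a synthetic poly(A) signal. This agrees with the listed hygromycin marker for mammalian cells, even though the backbone name refers to neo.

The record does not state an application. VPS4A is an AAA ATPase involved in ESCRT-III disassembly, and NanoLuc fusions of this type are generally used as luminescent donors in BRET-based assays of target engagement or protein interaction, or as sensitive reporters of protein abundance in live cells.
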