Features (pLannotate 1.2.2; 15 found; start..end, strand, type, name):
     56..413     +  promoter       SV40 promoter: SV40 enhancer and early promoter
    444..1466    +  CDS            hph: KHYB_ECOLX - Experimental evidence at protein level: Swiss-Prot protein existence level 1. The aminoglycoside phosphotransferases achieve inactivation of their antibiotic substrates by phosphorylation. Only phosphorylates hygromycin and closely related compounds such as demethyl analogs and destomycin. From Escherichia coli.
   1505..1553    +  polyA_signal   poly(A) signal: synthetic polyadenylation signal
   1679..2267    +  rep_origin     ori: high-copy-number ColE1/pMB1/pBR322/pUC origin of replication
   2428..3219    -  CDS            neo: KKA2_KLEPN - Also known as kan, nptII. Experimental evidence at protein level: Swiss-Prot protein existence level 1. Resistance to kanamycin, neomycin, paromomycin, ribostamycin, butirosin and gentamicin B. From Klebsiella pneumoniae.
   3251..3298    -  promoter       EM7 promoter: synthetic bacterial promoter&nbsp
   3317..3504    -  promoter       CMV promoter (fragment): human cytomegalovirus (CMV) immediate early promoter
   3506..3871    -  enhancer       CMV enhancer: human cytomegalovirus immediate early enhancer
   3881..3903    +  promoter       minimal CMV promoter (fragment): human cytomegalovirus (CMV) immediate early promoter
   3929..3947    +  promoter       SP6 promoter: promoter for bacteriophage SP6 RNA polymerase
   3986..4498    +  CDS            Nluc: NanoLuc® luciferase human codon-optimized
   4520..5830    +  CDS            VPS4A: VPS4A_HUMAN - Also known as VPS4 From Homo sapiens (Human).
   5839..5871    +  misc_feature   MCS (fragment): pUC18/19 multiple cloning site
   5927..6010    +  CDS            large T antigen (fragment): large T antigen from SV40 (simian virus 40)
   6033..6114    +  polyA_signal   SV40 poly(A) signal: SV40 polyadenylation signal
>Addgene plasmid #236980 | NanoLuc-hVPS4A Vector | addgene full sequence | sequence record 473407 | Addgene NGS Result
GCGCAGCACCATGGCCTGAAATAACCTCTGAAAGAGGAACTTGGTTAGGTACCTTCTGAGGCGGAAAGAA
CCAGCTGTGGAATGTGTGTCAGTTAGGGTGTGGAAAGTCCCCAGGCTCCCCAGCAGGCAGAAGTATGCAA
AGCATGCATCTCAATTAGTCAGCAACCAGGTGTGGAAAGTCCCCAGGCTCCCCAGCAGGCAGAAGTATGC
AAAGCATGCATCTCAATTAGTCAGCAACCATAGTCCCGCCCCTAACTCCGCCCATCCCGCCCCTAACTCC
GCCCAGTTCCGCCCATTCTCCGCCCCATGGCTGACTAATTTTTTTTATTTATGCAGAGGCCGAGGCCGCC
TCGGCCTCTGAGCTATTCCAGAAGTAGTGAGGAGGCTTTTTTGGAGGCCTAGGCTTTTGCAAAAAGCTCG
ATTCTTCTGACACTAGCGCCACCATGAAGAAGCCCGAACTCACCGCTACCAGCGTTGAAAAATTTCTCAT
CGAGAAGTTCGACAGTGTGAGCGACCTGATGCAGTTGTCGGAGGGCGAAGAGAGCCGAGCCTTCAGCTTC
GATGTCGGCGGACGCGGCTATGTACTGCGGGTGAATAGCTGCGCTGATGGCTTCTACAAAGACCGCTACG
TGTACCGCCACTTCGCCAGCGCTGCACTACCCATCCCCGAAGTGTTGGACATCGGCGAGTTCAGCGAGAG
CCTGACATACTGCATCAGTAGACGCGCCCAAGGCGTTACTCTCCAAGACCTCCCCGAAACAGAGCTGCCT
GCTGTGTTACAGCCTGTCGCCGAAGCTATGGATGCTATTGCCGCCGCCGACCTCAGTCAAACCAGCGGCT
TCGGCCCATTCGGGCCCCAAGGCATCGGCCAGTACACAACCTGGCGGGATTTCATTTGCGCCATTGCTGA
TCCCCATGTCTACCACTGGCAGACCGTGATGGACGACACCGTGTCCGCCAGCGTAGCTCAAGCCCTGGAC
GAACTGATGCTGTGGGCCGAAGACTGTCCCGAGGTGCGCCACCTCGTCCATGCCGACTTCGGCAGCAACA
ACGTCCTGACCGACAACGGCCGCATCACCGCCGTAATCGACTGGTCCGAAGCTATGTTCGGGGACAGTCA
GTACGAGGTGGCCAACATCTTCTTCTGGCGGCCCTGGCTGGCTTGCATGGAGCAGCAGACTCGCTACTTC
GAGCGCCGGCATCCCGAGCTGGCCGGCAGCCCTCGTCTGCGAGCCTACATGCTGCGCATCGGCCTGGATC
AGCTCTACCAGAGCCTCGTGGACGGCAACTTCGACGATGCTGCCTGGGCTCAAGGCCGCTGCGATGCCAT
CGTCCGCAGCGGGGCCGGCACCGTCGGTCGCACACAAATCGCTCGCCGGAGCGCAGCCGTATGGACCGAC
GGCTGCGTCGAGGTGCTGGCCGACAGCGGCAACCGCCGGCCCAGTACACGACCGCGCGCTAAGGAGGTAG
GTCGAGTTTAGACTCTAGCCATCACGATGGCCGCAATAAAATATCTTTATTTTCATTACATCTGTGTGTT
GGTTTTTTGTGTGACGATTCCGGACTATAAAAGGATCTAGGTGAAGATCCTTTTTGATAATCTCATGACC
AAAATCCCTTAACGTGAGTTTTCGTTCCACTGAGCGTCAGACCCCGTAGAAAAGATCAAAGGATCTTCTT
GAAATCCTTTTTTTCTGCGCGTAATCTGCTGCTTGCAAACAAAAAAACCACCGCTACCAGCGGTGGTTTG
TTTGCCGGATCAAGAGCTACCAACTCTTTTTCCGAAGGTAACTGGCTTCAGCAGAGCGCAGATACCAAAT
ACTGTCCTTCTAGTGTAGCCGTAGTTAGGCCACCACTTCAAGAACTCTGTAGCACCGCCTACATACCTCG
CTCTGCTAATCCTGTTACCAGTGGCTGCTGCCAGTGGCGATAAGTCGTGTCTTACCGGGTTGGACTCAAG
ACGATAGTTACCGGATAAGGCGCAGCGGTCGGGCTGAACGGGGGGTTCGTGCACACAGCCCAGCTTGGAG
CGAACGACCTACACCGAACTGAGATACCTACAGCGTGAGCTATGAGAAAGCGCCACGCTTCCCGAAGGGA
GAAAGGCGGACAGGTATCCGGTAAGCGGCAGGGTCGGAACAGGAGAGCGCACGAGGGAGCTTCCAGGGGG
AAACGCCTGGTATCTTTATAGTCCTGTCGGGTTTCGCCACCTCTGACTTGAGCGTCGATTTTTGTGATGC
TCGTCAGGGGGGCGGAGCCTATGGAAAAACGCCAGCAACGCGGCCTTTTTACGGTTCCTGGCCTTTTGCT
GGCCTTTTGCTCACATGTTCTTTCCTGCGTTATCCCCTGATTCTGTGGATAACCGTATTACCGCCTTTGA
GTGAGCTGATACCGGTTGGGCGTCGCTTGGTCGGTCATTTCGAATCAGAAGAACTCGTCAAGAAGGCGAT
AGAAGGCGATGCGCTGCGAATCGGGAGCGGCGATACCGTAAAGCACGAGGAAGCGGTCAGCCCATTCGCC
GCCAAGCTCTTCAGCAATATCACGGGTAGCCAACGCTATGTCCTGATAGCGGTCCGCCACACCCAGCCGG
CCACAGTCGATGAATCCAGAAAAGCGGCCATTTTCCACCATGATATTCGGCAAGCAGGCATCGCCATGGG
TCACGACGAGATCCTCGCCGTCGGGCATGCGCGCCTTGAGCCTGGCGAACAGTTCGGCTGGCGCGAGCCC
CTGATGCTCTTCGTCCAGATCATCCTGATCGACAAGACCGGCTTCCATCCGAGTACGTGCTCGCTCGATG
CGATGTTTCGCTTGGTGGTCGAATGGGCAGGTAGCCGGATCAAGCGTATGCAGCCGCCGCATTGCATCAG
CCATGATGGATACTTTCTCGGCAGGAGCAAGGTGAGATGACAGGAGATCCTGCCCCGGCACTTCGCCCAA
TAGCAGCCAGTCCCTTCCCGCTTCAGTGACAACGTCGAGCACAGCTGCGCAAGGAACGCCCGTCGTGGCC
AGCCACGATAGCCGCGCTGCCTCGTCCTGCAGTTCATTCAGGGCACCGGACAGGTCGGTCTTGACAAAAA
GAACCGGGCGCCCCTGCGCTGACAGCCGGAACACGGCGGCATCAGAGCAGCCGATTGTCTGTTGTGCCCA
GTCATAGCCGAATAGCCTCTCCACCCAAGCGGCCGGAGAACCTGCGTGCAATCCATCTTGTTCAATCATG
ATCTGCCTCCTGGGTTTAGTTCCTCACCTTGTCGTATTATACTATGCCGATATACTATGCCGATGATTAA
TTGTCAACAGTATTAGAATTCGATTTGACCTCCCACCGTACACGCCTACCGCCCATTTGCGTCAACGGGG
CGGGGTTATTACGACATTTTGGAAAGTCCCGTTGATTTTGGTGCCAAAACAAACTCCCATTGACGTCAAT
GGGGTGGAGACTTGGAAATCCCCGTGAGTCAAACCGCTATCCACGCCCATTGGTGTACTGCCAAAACCGC
ATCACCATGGTAATAGCGATGACTAATACGTAGATGTACTGCCAAGTAGGAAAGTCCCGTAAGGTCATGT
ACTGGGCATAATGCCAGGCGGGCCATTTACCGTCATTGACGTCAATAGGGGGCGGACTTGGCATATGATA
CACTTGATGTACTGCCAAGTGGGCAGTTTACCGTAAATACTCCACCCATTGACGTCAATGGAAAGTCCCT
ATTGGCGTTACTATGGGAACATACGTCATTATTGACGTCAATGGGCGGGGGTCGTTGGGCGGTCAGCCAG
GCGGGCCATTTACCGTAAGTTATGTAACGCGGAACTCCATATATGGGCTATGAACTAATGACCCCGTAAT
TGATTACTATTAATAACTAGTGGCGCGCCAGGGAGGCCTATATAAGCAGAGCTGGTTTAGTGAACCGTCA
GATCGCCCATTTAGGTGACACTATAGAATACAAGCTACTTGTTCTTTTTGCAGCTAGCGCTCACCATGGT
CTTCACACTCGAAGATTTCGTTGGGGACTGGCGACAGACAGCCGGCTACAACCTGGACCAAGTCCTTGAA
CAGGGAGGTGTGTCCAGTTTGTTTCAGAATCTCGGGGTGTCCGTAACTCCGATCCAAAGGATTGTCCTGA
GCGGTGAAAATGGGCTGAAGATCGACATCCATGTCATCATCCCGTATGAAGGTCTGAGCGGCGACCAAAT
GGGCCAGATCGAAAAAATTTTTAAGGTGGTGTACCCTGTGGATGATCATCACTTTAAGGTGATCCTGCAC
TATGGCACACTGGTAATCGACGGGGTTACGCCGAACATGATCGACTATTTCGGACGGCCGTATGAAGGCA
TCGCCGTGTTCGACGGCAAAAAGATCACTGTAACAGGGACCCTGTGGAACGGCAACAAAATTATCGACGA
GCGCCTGATCAACCCCGACGGCTCCCTGCTGTTCCGAGTAACCATCAACGGAGTGACCGGCTGGCGGCTG
TGCGAACGCATTCTGGCGGGCTCGAGCGGCGCGATCGCCATGACAACGTCAACCCTCCAGAAAGCCATTG
ATCTGGTGACGAAAGCCACAGAGGAGGACAAAGCCAAGAACTACGAGGAGGCGCTGCGGCTGTACCAGCA
TGCGGTGGAGTACTTCCTCCACGCTATCAAGTATGAGGCCCACAGCGACAAGGCCAAGGAGAGCATTCGA
GCCAAGTGCGTGCAGTACCTAGACCGGGCCGAGAAGCTGAAGGATTATTTACGAAGCAAAGAGAAACACG
GCAAGAAGCCAGTCAAAGAGAACCAGAGTGAGGGCAAGGGCAGTGACAGTGACAGTGAAGGGGATAATCC
GGAGAAAAAGAAACTGCAAGAACAGCTGATGGGTGCCGTCGTGATGGAGAAGCCCAACATACGGTGGAAC
GACGTGGCCGGGCTGGAGGGGGCCAAGGAGGCCCTCAAAGAAGCTGTCATTTTGCCAATCAAATTCCCAC
ACTTGTTCACAGGCAAGCGCACCCCCTGGCGGGGGATTCTGCTGTTCGGACCCCCTGGCACAGGGAAATC
CTACCTGGCCAAAGCCGTGGCAACAGAGGCCAACAACTCCACCTTCTTCTCTGTGTCCTCCTCAGATCTG
ATGTCCAAGTGGCTGGGGGAGAGTGAAAAGCTGGTCAAGAACCTGTTTGAGCTGGCCAGGCAGCACAAGC
CCTCCATCATCTTCATCGATGAGGTGGATTCCCTCTGCGGGTCCCGAAATGAAAATGAGAGTGAGGCCGC
CCGGAGGATCAAAACGGAGTTCTTGGTCCAGATGCAGGGGGTGGGGAATAACAATGATGGGACTCTGGTT
CTTGGAGCCACAAACATCCCATGGGTGTTGGATTCGGCCATCAGGAGGAGGTTTGAAAAACGAATTTATA
TCCCCTTGCCGGAGGAAGCTGCCCGCGCCCAGATGTTCCGGTTGCATCTCGGGAGCACTCCCCACAACCT
CACGGATGCAAACATCCACGAGCTGGCCCGGAAGACGGAAGGCTACTCGGGCGCGGACATCAGCATCATC
GTGCGGGACTCTCTCATGCAGCCCGTGAGGAAGGTGCAGTCGGCCACACACTTCAAAAAGGTCTGTGGCC
CCTCTCGCACCAACCCCAGCATGATGATTGATGACCTCCTGACTCCATGCTCACCAGGGGACCCAGGAGC
CATGGAGATGACTTGGATGGATGTCCCTGGGGACAAACTCTTAGAGCCTGTGGTTTGCATGTCGGACATG
CTGCGGTCTCTGGCCACCACCCGGCCCACGGTGAATGCAGACGACCTCCTGAAAGTGAAGAAATTCTCAG
AGGACTTTGGGCAAGAGAGTGTTTAAACGAATTCGGGCTCGGTACCCGGGGATCCTCTAGAAACACCTAG
GCTCTCGTACGAAGTCAGCTGATAACGTCGACGTATTGCGGCCGCGGATCATAATCAGCCATACCACATT
TGTAGAGGTTTTACTTGCTTTAAAAAACCTCCCACACCTCCCCCTGAACCTGAAACATAAAATGAATGCA
ATTGTTGTTGTTAACTTGTTTATTGCAGCTTATAATGGTTACAAATAAAGCAATAGCATCACAAATTTCA
CAAATAAAGCATTTTTTTCACTGCCGACGTCACGCGTCTT
